>Addgene plasmid #58352 | pDDGFP_LEU2D | depositor full sequence | sequence record 90125 | pDDGFP_LEU2D sequence 8689 bps
GACGAAAGGGCCTCGTGATACGCCTATTTTTATAGGTTAATGTCATGATAATAATGGTTTCTTAGTATGA
TCCAATATCAAAGGAAATGATAGCATTGAAGGATGAGACTAATCCAATTGAGGAGTGGCAGCATATAGAA
CAGCTAAAGGGTAGTGCTGAAGGAAGCATACGATACCCCGCATGGAATGGGATAATATCACAGGAGGTAC
TAGACTACCTTTCATCCTACATAAATAGACGCATATAAGTACGCATTTAAGCATAAACACGCACTATGCC
GTTCTTCTCATGTATATATATATACAGGCAACACGCAGATATAGGTGCGACGTGAACAGTGAGCTGTATG
TGCGCAGCTCGCGTTGCATTTTCGGAAGCGCTCGTTTTCGGAAACGCTTTGAAGTTCCTATTCCGAAGTT
CCTATTCTCTAGAAAGTATAGGAACTTCAGAGCGCTTTTGAAAACCAAAAGCGCTCTGAAGACGCACTTT
CAAAAAACCAAAAACGCACCGGACTGTAACGAGCTACTAAAATATTGCGAATACCGCTTCCACAAACATT
GCTCAAAAGTATCTCTTTGCTATATATCTCTGTGCTATATCCCTATATAACCTACCCATCCACCTTTCGC
TCCTTGAACTTGCATCTAAACTCGACCTCTACATTTTTTATGTTTATCTCTAGTATTACTCTTTAGACAA
AAAAATTGTAGTAAGAACTATTCATAGAGTGAATCGAAAACAATACGAAAATGTAAACATTTCCTATACG
TAGTATATAGAGACAAAATAGAAGAAACCGTTCATAATTTTCTGACCAATGAAGAATCATCAACGCTATC
ACTTTCTGTTCACAAAGTATGCGCAATCCACATCGGTATAGAATATAATCGGGGATGCCTTTATCTTGAA
AAAATGCACCCGCAGCTTCGCTAGTAATCAGTAAACGCGGGAAGTGGAGTCAGGCTTTTTTTATGGAAGA
GAAAATAGACACCAAAGTAGCCTTCTTCTAACCTTAACGGACCTACAGTGCAAAAAGTTATCAAGAGACT
GCATTATAGAGCGCACAAAGGAGAAAAAAAGTAATCTAAGATGCTTTGTTAGAAAAATAGCGCTCTCGGG
ATGCATTTTTGTAGAACAAAAAAGAAGTATAGATTCTTTGTTGGTAAAATAGCGCTCTCGCGTTGCATTT
CTGTTCTGTAAAAATGCAGCTCAGATTCTTTGTTTGAAAAATTAGCGCTCTCGCGTTGCATTTTTGTTTT
ACAAAAATGAAGCACAGATTCTTCGTTGGTAAAATAGCGCTTTCGCGTTGCATTTCTGTTCTGTAAAAAT
GCAGCTCAGATTCTTTGTTTGAAAAATTAGCGCTCTCGCGTTGCATTTTTGTTCTACAAAATGAAGCACA
GATGCTTCGTTCAGGTGGCACTTTTCGGGGAAATGTGCGCGGAACCCCTATTTGTTTATTTTTCTAAATA
CATTCAAATATGTATCCGCTCATGAGACAATAACCCTGATAAATGCTTCAATAATATTGAAAAAGGAAGA
GTATGAGTATTCAACATTTCCGTGTCGCCCTTATTCCCTTTTTTGCGGCATTTTGCCTTCCTGTTTTTGC
TCACCCAGAAACGCTGGTGAAAGTAAAAGATGCTGAAGATCAGTTGGGTGCACGAGTGGGTTACATCGAA
CTGGATCTCAACAGCGGTAAGATCCTTGAGAGTTTTCGCCCCGAAGAACGTTTTCCAATGATGAGCACTT
TTAAAGTTCTGCTATGTGGCGCGGTATTATCCCGTATTGACGCCGGGCAAGAGCAACTCGGTCGCCGCAT
ACACTATTCTCAGAATGACTTGGTTGAGTACTCACCAGTCACAGAAAAGCATCTTACGGATGGCATGACA
GTAAGAGAATTATGCAGTGCTGCCATAACCATGAGTGATAACACTGCGGCCAACTTACTTCTGACAACGA
TCGGAGGACCGAAGGAGCTAACCGCTTTTTTGCACAACATGGGGGATCATGTAACTCGCCTTGATCGTTG
GGAACCGGAGCTGAATGAAGCCATACCAAACGACGAGCGTGACACCACGATGCCTGTAGCAATGGCAACA
ACGTTGCGCAAACTATTAACTGGCGAACTACTTACTCTAGCTTCCCGGCAACAATTAATAGACTGGATGG
AGGCGGATAAAGTTGCAGGACCACTTCTGCGCTCGGCCCTTCCGGCTGGCTGGTTTATTGCTGATAAATC
TGGAGCCGGTGAGCGTGGGTCTCGCGGTATCATTGCAGCACTGGGGCCAGATGGTAAGCCCTCCCGTATC
GTAGTTATCTACACGACGGGGAGTCAGGCAACTATGGATGAACGAAATAGACAGATCGCTGAGATAGGTG
CCTCACTGATTAAGCATTGGTAACTGTCAGACCAAGTTTACTCATATATACTTTAGATTGATTTAAAACT
TCATTTTTAATTTAAAAGGATCTAGGTGAAGATCCTTTTTGATAATCTCATGACCAAAATCCCTTAACGT
GAGTTTTCGTTCCACTGAGCGTCAGACCCCGTAGAAAAGATCAAAGGATCTTCTTGAGATCCTTTTTTTC
TGCGCGTAATCTGCTGCTTGCAAACAAAAAAACCACCGCTACCAGCGGTGGTTTGTTTGCCGGATCAAGA
GCTACCAACTCTTTTTCCGAAGGTAACTGGCTTCAGCAGAGCGCAGATACCAAATACTGTCCTTCTAGTG
TAGCCGTAGTTAGGCCACCACTTCAAGAACTCTGTAGCACCGCCTACATACCTCGCTCTGCTAATCCTGT
TACCAGTGGCTGCTGCCAGTGGCGATAAGTCGTGTCTTACCGGGTTGGACTCAAGACGATAGTTACCGGA
TAAGGCGCAGCGGTCGGGCTGAACGGGGGGTTCGTGCACACAGCCCAGCTTGGAGCGAACGACCTACACC
GAACTGAGATACCTACAGCGTGAGCTATGAGAAAGCGCCACGCTTCCCGAAGGGAGAAAGGCGGACAGGT
ATCCGGTAAGCGGCAGGGTCGGAACAGGAGAGCGCACGAGGGAGCTTCCAGGGGGAAACGCCTGGTATCT
TTATAGTCCTGTCGGGTTTCGCCACCTCTGACTTGAGCGTCGATTTTTGTGATGCTCGTCAGGGGGGCGG
AGCCTATGGAAAAACGCCAGCAACGCGGCCTTTTTACGGTTCCTGGCCTTTTGCTGGCCTTTTGCTCACA
TGTTCTTTCCTGCGTTATCCCCTGATTCTGTGGATAACCGTATTACCGCCTTTGAGTGAGCTGATACCGC
TCGCCGCAGCCGAACGACCGAGCGCAGCGAGTCAGTGAGCGAGGAAGCGGAAGAGCGCCCAATACGCAAA
CCGCCTCTCCCCGCGCGTTGGCCGATTCATTAATGCAGCTGGCACGACAGGTTTCCCGACTGGAAAGCGG
GCAGTGAGCGCAACGCAATTAATGTGAGTTACCTCACTCATTAGGCACCCCAGGCTTTACACTTTATGCT
TCCGGCTCCTATGTTGTGTGGAATTGTGAGCGGATAACAATTTCACACAGGAAACAGCTATGACCATGAT
TACGCCAAGCGCGCAATTAACCCTCACTAAAGGGAACAAAAGCTGGAGCTCACGGATTAGAAGCCGCCGA
GCGGGTGACAGCCCTCCGAAGGAAGACTCTCCTCCGTGCGTCCTCGTCTTCACCGGTCGCGTTCCTGAAA
CGCAGATGTGCCTCGCGCCGCACTGCTCCGAACAATAAAGATTCTACAATACTAGCTTTTATGGTTATGA
AGAGGAAAAATTGGCAGTAACCTGGCCCCACAAACCTTCAAATGAACGAATCAAATTAACAACCATAGGA
TGATAATGCGATTAGTTTTTTAGCCTTATTTCTGGGGTAATTAATCAGCGAAGCGATGATTTTTGATCTA
TTAACAGATATATAAATGCAAAAACTGCATAACCACTTTAACTAATACTTTCAACATTTTCGGTTTGTAT
TACTTCTTATTCAAATGTAATAAAAGTATCAACAAAAAATTGTTAATATACCTCTATACTTTAACGTCAA
GGAGAAAAAACCCCGGATTCTAGAACTAGTGGATCCCCCCCCGGGGAAAATTTATATTTTCAAGGTCAAT
TTTCTAAAGGTGAAGAATTATTCACTGGCGTTGTCCCAATTTTGGTTGAATTAGATGGTGATGTTAATGG
TCACAAATTTTCTGTCTCCGGTGAAGGTGAAGGTGACGCTACTTACGGTAAATTGACCTTAAAATTTATT
TGTACTACTGGTAAATTGCCAGTTCCATGGCCAACCTTAGTCACTACTTTCGGTTATGGTGTTCAATGTT
TTGCGAGATACCCAGATCATATGAAACAACATGACTTTTTCAAGTCTGCCATGCCAGAAGGTTATGTTCA
AGAAAGAACTATTTTTTTCAAAGATGACGGTAACTACAAGACCAGAGCTGAAGTCAAGTTTGAAGGTGAT
ACCTTAGTTAATAGAATCGAATTAAAAGGTATTGATTTTAAAGAAGATGGTAACATTTTAGGTCACAAAT
TGGAATACAACTATAACTCTCACAATGTTTACATCATGGCTGACAAACAAAAGAATGGTATCAAAGTTAA
CTTCAAAATTAGACACAACATTGAAGATGGTTCTGTTCAATTAGCTGACCATTATCAACAAAATACTCCA
ATTGGTGATGGTCCAGTCTTGTTACCAGACAACCATTACTTATCCACTCAATCTGCCTTATCCAAAGATC
CAAACGAAAAGAGAGACCACATGGTCTTGTTAGAATTTGTTACTGCTGCTGGTATTACCCATGGTATGGA
TGAATTGTACAAACACCACCACCATCATCATCATCATTAACTGCAGGAATTCGATATCAAGCTTATCGAT
ACCGTCGACCTCGAGTCATGTAATTAGTTATGTCACGCTTACATTCACGCCCCTCCCCCCACATCCGCTC
TAACCGAAAAGGGAAGGAGTTAGACAACCTGAAGTCTAGGTCCCCTATTTATTTTTTTATAGTTATGTTA
GTATTAAGAACGTTATTTATATTCAAATTTTCCTTTTTTTTCTGTACAGACGCGTGTACGCATGTAACAT
TATACTGAAAACCTTGCTTGAGAAGGTTTTGGGACCCAATTCGCCCTATAGTGAGTCGTATTACGCGCGC
TCACTGGCCGTCGTTTTACAACGTCGTGACTGGGAAAACCCTGGCGTTACCCAACTTAATCGCCTTGCAG
CACATCCCCCTTTCGCCAGCTGGCGTAATAGCGAAGAGGCCCGCACCGATCGCCCTTCCCAACAGTTGCG
CAGCCTGAATGGCGAATGGCGCG
[124 nt withheld, positions 5344-5467]
CGCCGGCAAATGGTCAGGTCATTGAGTGTTTTTTATTTGTTGTATTTTTTTTTTTTTAGAGAAAATCCTC
CAATATCAAATTAGGAATCGTAGTTTCATGATTTTCTGTTACACCTAACTTTTTGTGTGGTGCCCTCCTC
CTTGTCAATATTAATGTTAAAGTGCAATTCTTTTTCCTTATCACGTTGAGCCATTAGTATCAATTTGCTT
ACCTGTATTCCTTTACTATCCTCCTTTTTCTCCTTCTTGATAAATGTATGTAGATTGCGTATATAGTTTC
GTCTACCCTATGAACATATTCCATTTTGTAATTTCGTGTCGTTTCTATTATGAATTTCATTTATAAAGTT
TATGTACAAATATCATAAAAAAAGAGAATCTTTTTAAGCAAGGATTTTCTTAACTTCTTCGGCGACAGCA
TCACCGACTTCGGTGGTACTGTTGGAACCACCTAAATCACCAGTTCTGATACCTGCATCCAAAACCTTTT
TAACTGCATCTTCAATGGCCTTACCTTCTTCAGGCAAGTTCAATGACAATTTCAACATCATTGCAGCAGA
CAAGATAGTGGCGATAGGGTCAACCTTATTCTTTGGCAAATCTGGAGCAGAACCGTGGCATGGTTCGTAC
AAACCAAATGCGGTGTTCTTGTCTGGCAAAGAGGCCAAGGACGCAGATGGCAACAAACCCAAGGAACCTG
GGATAACGGAGGCTTCATCGGAGATGATATCACCAAACATGTTGCTGGTGATTATAATACCATTTAGGTG
GGTTGGGTTCTTAACTAGGATCATGGCGGCAGAATCAATCAATTGATGTTGAACCTTCAATGTAGGGAAT
TCGTTCTTGATGGTTTCCTCCACAGTTTTTCTCCATAATCTTGAAGAGGCCAAAAGATTAGCTTTATCCA
AGGACCAAATAGGCAATGGTGGCTCATGTTGTAGGGCCATGAAAGCGGCCATTCTTGTGATTCTTTGCAC
TTCTGGAACGGTGTATTGTTCACTATCCCAAGCGACACCATCACCATCGTCTTCCTTTCTCTTACCAAAG
TAAATACCTCCCACTAATTCTCTGACAACAACGAAGTCAGTACCTTTAGCAAATTGTGGCTTGATTGGAG
ATAAGTCTAAAAGAGAGTCGGATGCAAAGTTACATGGTCTTAAGTTGGCGTACAATTGAAGTTCTTTACG
GATTTTTAGTAAACCTTGTTCAGGTCTAACACTACCGGTACCCCATTTAGGACCAGCCACAGCACCTAAC
AAAACGGCATCAACCTTCTTGGAGGCTTCCAGCGCCTCATCTGGAAGTGGGACACCTGTAGCATCGATAG
CAGCACCACCAATTAAATGATTTTCGAAATCGAACTTGACATTGGAACGAACATCAGAAATAGCTTTAAG
AACCTTAATGGCTTCGGCTGTGATTTCTTGACCAACGTGGTCACCTGGCAAAACGACGATCTTCTTAGGG
GCAGACATTACAATGGTATATCCTTGAAATATATATAAAAAAAGGCGCCTTAGACCGCTCGGCCAAACAA
C
[91 nt withheld, positions 7009-7099]
A
[49 nt withheld, positions 7101-7149]
CCTTTGACGTTGGAGTCCACGTTCTTT
[37 nt withheld, positions 7177-7213]
ACCCTATCTCGGTCTATTCTTTTGATTTATAAGGGATTTTGCCGATTTCGGCCTATTGGTTAAAAAATGA
GCTGATTTAACAAAAATTTAACGCGAATTTTAACAAAATATTAACGTTTACAATTTCCTGATGCGGTATT
TTCTCCTTACGCATCTGTGCGGTATTTCACACCGCATAGGGTAATAACTGATATAATTAAATTGAAGCTC
TAATTTGTGAGTTTAGTATACATGCATTTACTTATAATACAGTTTTTTAGTTTTGCTGGCCGCATCTTCT
CAAATATGCTTCCCAGCCTGCTTTTCTGTAACGTTCACCCTCTACCTTAGCATCCCTTCCCTTTGCAAAT
AGTCCTCTTCCAACAATAATAATGTCAGATCCTGTAGAGACCACATCATCCACGGTTCTATACTGTTGAC
CCAATGCGTCTCCCTTGTCATCTAAACCCACACCGGGTGTCATAATCAACCAATCGTAACCTTCATCTCT
TCCACCCATGTCTCTTTGAGCAATAAAGCCGATAACAAAATCTTTGTCGCTCTTCGCAATGTCAACAGTA
CCCTTAGTATATTCTCCAGTAGATAGGGAGCCCTTGCATGACAATTCTGCTAACATCAAAAGGCCTCTAG
GTTCCTTTGTTACTTCTTCTGCCGCCTGCTTCAAACCGCTAACAATACCTGGGCCCACCACACCGTGTGC
ATTCGTAATGTCTGCCCATTCTGCTATTCTGTATACACCCGCAGAGTACTGCAATTTGACTGTATTACCA
ATGTCAGCAAATTTTCTGTCTTCGAAGAGTAAAAAATTGTACTTGGCGGATAATGCCTTTAGCGGCTTAA
CTGTGCCCTCCATGGAAAAATCAGTCAAGATATCCACATGTGTTTTTAGTAAACAAATTTTGGGACCTAA
TGCTTCAACTAACTCCAGTAATTCCTTGGTGGTACGAACATCCAATGAAGCACACAAGTTTGTTTGCTTT
TCGTGCATGATATTAAATAGCTTGGCAGCAACAGGACTAGGATGAGTAGCAGCACGTTCCTTATATGTAG
CTTTCGACATGATTTATCTTCGTTTCCTGCAGGTTTTTGTTCTGTGCAGTTGGGTTAAGAATACTGGGCA
ATTTCATGTTTCTTCAACACTACATATGCGTATATATACCAATCTAAGTCTGTGCTCCTTCCTTCGTTCT
TCCTTCTGTTCGGAGATTACCGAATCAAAAAAATTTCAAAGAAACCGAAATCAAAAAAAAGAATAAAAAA
AAAATGATGAATTGAATTGAAAAGCTGTGGTATGGTGCACTCTCAGTACAATCTGCTCTGATGCCGCATA
GTTAAGCCAGCCCCGACACCCGCCAACACCCGCTGACGCGCCCTGACGGGCTTGTCTGCTCCCGGCATCC
GCTTACAGACAAGCTGTGACCGTCTCCGGGAGCTGCATGTGTCAGAGGTTTTCACCGTCATCACCGAAAC
GCGCGA
Features (pLannotate 1.2.2; 25 found; start..end, strand, type, name):
     69..1411    +  rep_origin     2μ ori: yeast 2μ plasmid origin of replication
   1438..1542    +  promoter       AmpR promoter: bla
   1543..2403    +  CDS            AmpR: β-lactamase; bla; confers resistance to ampicillin, carbenicillin, and related antibiotics
   2574..3162    +  rep_origin     ori: high-copy-number ColE1/pMB1/pBR322/pUC origin of replication
   3345..3437    +  CDS            lacI (fragment): lac repressor; lacI; The lac repressor binds to the lac operator to inhibit transcription in E. coli. This inhibition can be relieved by adding lactose or isopropyl-β-D-thiogalactopyranoside (IPTG).
   3450..3471    +  protein_bind   CAP binding site: CAP binding activates transcription in the presence of cAMP. E. coli catabolite activator protein
   3486..3516    +  promoter       lac promoter: promoter for the E. coli lac operon
   3524..3540    +  protein_bind   lac operator: The lac repressor binds to the lac operator to inhibit transcription in E. coli. This inhibition can be relieved by adding lactose or isopropyl-β-D-thiogalactopyranoside (IPTG). lac repressor encoded by lacI
   3585..3603    +  promoter       T3 promoter: promoter for bacteriophage T3 RNA polymerase
   3623..4064    +  promoter       GAL1 promoter: S. cerevisiae GAL1; inducible promoter, regulated by Gal4
   4079..4099    +  misc_feature   MCS (fragment): pBluescript multiple cloning site
   4133..4843    +  CDS            GFPmut3: GFPmut3 is a basic (constitutively fluorescent) green fluorescent protein published in 1996, derived from Aequorea victoria. It is reported to be a very rapidly-maturing weak dimer.
   4871..4915    +  misc_feature   MCS (fragment): pBluescript multiple cloning site
   4916..5145    +  terminator     CYC1 terminator (fragment): S. cerevisiae CYC1; transcription terminator for CYC1
   5155..5173    -  promoter       T7 promoter: promoter for bacteriophage T7 RNA polymerase
   5181..5336    +  CDS            lacZα (fragment): LacZα fragment of β-galactosidase; lacZ fragment
   5344..5474    +  rep_origin     f1 ori (fragment) (sequence partly withheld): f1 bacteriophage origin of replication; arrow indicates direction of (+) strand synthesis
   5851..6945    -  CDS            LEU2: 3-isopropylmalate dehydrogenase, required for leucine biosynthesis; S. cerevisiae LEU2; yeast auxotrophic marker
   6949..6974    -  promoter       LEU2 promoter (fragment): S. cerevisiae LEU2
   7008..7339    +  rep_origin     f1 ori (fragment) (sequence partly withheld): f1 bacteriophage origin of replication; arrow indicates direction of (+) strand synthesis
   7340..7391    -  misc_feature   bom (fragment): basis of mobility region from pBR322
   7470..8273    -  CDS            URA3: orotidine-5'-phosphate decarboxylase, required for uracil biosynthesis; S. cerevisiae URA3; yeast auxotrophic marker, counterselectable with 5-fluoroorotic acid (5-FOA)
   8274..8489    -  promoter       URA3 promoter: S. cerevisiae URA3
   8504..8553    -  misc_feature   bom (fragment): basis of mobility region from pBR322
   8655..1       -  CDS            rop (fragment) (across the origin): Rop protein, which maintains plasmids at low copy number; rop
