[The description below was written by a language model from this plasmid's Addgene catalogue record and pLannotate feature annotations shown in this document.]
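Description:
pDDGFP_LEU2D is an empty yeast expression backbone of about 8.7 kb, designed for producing recombinant proteins in Saccharomyces cerevisiae as C-terminal GFP-His fusions. It is an E. coli/yeast shuttle plasmid. In bacteria it replicates from a high-copy ColE1/pUC-type origin and is selected with ampicillin through the bla gene. In yeast it is maintained episomally at multiple copies by the 2μ origin. Two auxotrophic markers are present, URA3 with its own promoter and LEU2. The annotation finds only a short fragment of the LEU2 promoter upstream of the LEU2 coding sequence. This fits the "LEU2D" name, which usually denotes a promoter-defective allele, where weak expression favours cells carrying more plasmid copies under leucine selection, although the record does not spell this out. Leftover pBluescript-type elements are also annotated, including lac promoter/operator, lacZα and f1 ori fragments and the T3 and T7 promoters. The f1 ori is split into two fragments flanking the LEU2 cassette.

The expression cassette consists of the galactose-inducible, Gal4-regulated GAL1 promoter, a short cloning-site remnant, a GFP open reading frame annotated as GFPmut3, and the CYC1 terminator. The His tag listed in the catalogue is not separately annotated in the feature table. Genes of interest are inserted by ligation-independent cloning between the promoter and GFP, so that the product carries GFP-His at its C terminus. The tag allows expression to be followed by fluorescence and the protein to be purified by metal affinity. The associated work concerns raising the yield of eukaryotic membrane proteins expressed in yeast for structural and functional studies.
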