Addgene plasmid #58352: pDDGFP_LEU2D
Purpose: (Empty Backbone) Used for expressing recombinant proteins as a C terminal GFP-His tagged constuct in S.cerevisiae
Depositing lab: Simon Newstead. Depositing organization: University of Oxford. Publication: Method to increase the yield of eukaryotic membrane protein expression in Saccharomyces cerevisiae for structural and functional studies. Parker JL, Newstead S. Protein Sci. 2014 Jun 20. doi: 10.1002/pro.2507. PubMed 24947543.
Backbone
  Vector backbone: pDDGFP2_LEU2D
  Backbone size (bp): 8693
  Vector type: Yeast Expression
  Promoter: GAL1
  Selectable markers: LEU2, URA3
  Tag / fusion protein: GFP-His (C terminal on backbone)
Growth in bacteria
  Bacterial resistance: Ampicillin, 100 μg/mL
  Growth temperature: 37°C
  Growth strain: DH5alpha
  Copy number: High Copy
Gene/Insert
  Cloning method: Ligation Independent Cloning
Terms and licenses: Academic/Nonprofit Terms; Industry Terms: Not Available to Industry
How to cite: pDDGFP_LEU2D was a gift from Simon Newstead (Addgene plasmid # 58352 ; http://n2t.net/addgene:58352 ; RRID:Addgene_58352)
