>Addgene plasmid #58352 | pDDGFP_LEU2D | addgene partial sequence | sequence record 91544 | T7 5'-TAATACGACTCACTATAGGG-3'
GCGCAATTAAGCCTTCGAGCGTCCCAAAACCTTCTCAAGCAAGGTTTTCAGTATAATGTTACATGCGTAC
ACGCGTCTGTACAGAAAAAAAAGAAAAATTTGAAATATAAATAACGTTCTTAATACTAACATAACTATAA
AAAAATAAATAGGGACCTAGACTTCAGGTTGTCTAACTCCTTCCTTTTCGGTTAGAGCGGATGTGGGGGG
AGGGCGTGAATGTAAGCGTGACATAACTAATTACATGACTCGAGGTCGACGGTATCGATAAGCTTGATAT
CGAATTCCTGCAGTTAATGATGATGATGATGGTGGTGGTGTTTGTACAATTCATCCATACCATGGGTAAT
ACCAGCAGCAGTAACAAATTCTAACAAGACCATGTGGTCTCTCTTTTCGTTTGGATCTTTGGATAAGGCA
GATTGAGTGGATAAGTAATGGTTGTCTGGTAACAAGACTGGACCATCACCAATTGGAGTATTTTGTTGAT
AATGGTCAGCTAATTGAACAGAACCATCTTCAATGTTGTGTCTAATTTTGAAGTTAACTTTGATACCATT
CTTTTGTTTGTCAGCCATGATGTAAACATTGTGAGAGTTATAGTTGTATTCCAATTTGTGACCTAAAATG
TTACCATCTTCTTTAAAATCAATACCTTTTAATTCGATTCTATTAACTAAGGTATCACCTTCAAACTTGA
CTTCAGCTCTGGTCTTGTAGTTACCGTCATCTTTGAAAAAAATAGTTCTTTCTTGAACATAACCTTCTGG
CATGGCAGACTTGAAAAAGTCATGTTGTTTCATATGATCTGGGTATCTCGCAAAACATTGAACACCATAA
CCGAAAGTAGTGACTAAGGTTGGCCATGGAACTGGCAATTTACCAGTAGTACAAATAAATTTTAAGGTCA
ATTTACCGTAAGTAGCGTCACCTTCACCTTCACCGGAGACAGAAAATTTGTGACCATTAACATCACCATC
TAATTCAACCAAAATTGGGACAACGCCAGTGAATAATTCTTCACCTTTAGAAAATTGACCTTGAA
