>Addgene plasmid #58352 | pDDGFP_LEU2D | addgene partial sequence | sequence record 91547 | GAL1 5'-AATATACCTCTATACTTTAACGTC-3'
CCGGATTCTAGAACTAGTGGATCCCCCCCCGGGGAAAATTTATATTTTCAAGGTCAATTTTCTAAAGGTG
AAGAATTATTCACTGGCGTTGTCCCAATTTTGGTTGAATTAGATGGTGATGTTAATGGTCACAAATTTTC
TGTCTCCGGTGAAGGTGAAGGTGACGCTACTTACGGTAAATTGACCTTAAAATTTATTTGTACTACTGGT
AAATTGCCAGTTCCATGGCCAACCTTAGTCACTACTTTCGGTTATGGTGTTCAATGTTTTGCGAGATACC
CAGATCATATGAAACAACATGACTTTTTCAAGTCTGCCATGCCAGAAGGTTATGTTCAAGAAAGAACTAT
TTTTTTCAAAGATGACGGTAACTACAAGACCAGAGCTGAAGTCAAGTTTGAAGGTGATACCTTAGTTAAT
AGAATCGAATTAAAAGGTATTGATTTTAAAGAAGATGGTAACATTTTAGGTCACAAATTGGAATACAACT
ATAACTCTCACAATGTTTACATCATGGCTGACAAACAAAAGAATGGTATCAAAGTTAACTTCAAAATTAG
ACACAACATTGAAGATGGTTCTGTTCAATTAGCTGACCATTATCAACAAAATACTCCAATTGGTGATGGT
CCAGTCTTGTTACCAGACAACCATTACTTATCCACTCAATCTGCCTTATCCAAAGATCCAAACGAAAAGA
GAGACCACATGGTCTTGTTAGAATTTGTTACTGCTGCTGGTATTACCCATGGTATGGATGAATTGTACAA
ACACCACCACCATCATCATCATCATTAACTGCAGGAATTCGATATCAAGCTTATCGATACCGTCGACCTC
GAGTCATGTAATTAGTTATGTCACGCTTACATTCACGCCCCTCCCCCCACATCCGCTCTAACCGAAAAGG
GAAGGAGTTAGACAACCTGAAGTCTAGGTCCCCTATTTATTTTTTTATAGTTATGTTAGTATTAAGAACG
TTATTTATATTCAAATTTTCCTTTTTTTCC
